>Addgene plasmid #112560 | pExp-AFV | addgene full sequence | sequence record 217216 | Addgene NGS Result
TAATACGACTCACTATAGGGAATTGTGAGCGGATAACAATTCCTCTAGAAATAATTTTGTTTAACTTTAA
GAAGGAGATATATCCATGAATCACCATCACCATCACCATCACCATTCTGGCACTAGTGGCGACACCCACG
AATTTCATAAGCTGCTGATCAAAGTTGTCGACCTGTTCTTGGAAGATCGTATCAAAGAGTTTGAGCTGAA
ATTGAACACGACCCTGGATGAGCTGGAATTTGAAGAACTGATCGGCAAACCGGACAGCAGCAACAGCGCC
GAAAACAATGGTATTTTCATCGACGAGTATTCTTACGATGCGTCCGAGAACGCAATTAAGAAGCTGTTCG
TCGAGTACGTTCGCCAACCGGAGTTTAAGTATACCGTTCTGAGCATTAAAGGCGTGAATGATTGGGTGCG
TGAAAGCGGTACCGAAAACCTGTACTTCCAGTGAGACCTTAATTAACTCGAGCGCATGGAGCCACCCGCA
GTTCGAAAAATAAGCTTGAGTATTCTATAGTGTCACCTAAATCCCAGCTTGATCCGGCTGCTAACAAAGC
CCGAAAGGAAGCTGAGTTGGCTGCTGCCACCGCTGAGCAATAACTAGCATAACCCCTTGGGGCCTCTAAA
CGGGTCTTGAGGGGTTTTTTGCTGAAAGGAGGAACTATATCCGGATAACCTGGCGTAATAGCGAAGAGGC
CCGCACCGATCGCCCTTCCCAACAGTTGCGCAGCCTGAATGGCGAATGGAAATTGTAAGCGTTAATATTT
TGTTAAAATTCGCGTTAAATTTTTGTTAAATCAGCTCATTTTTTAACCAATAGGCCGAAATCGGCAAAAT
CCCTTATAAATCAAAAGAATAGACCGAGATAGGGT
[37 nt withheld, positions 876-912]
AAAGAACGTGGACTCCAACGTCAAAGG
[32 nt withheld, positions 940-971]
AGCTTGCATGCCTGCAGGTCGGAAGCATAAAGTGTAAAGCCTGGGGTGCCTAATGAGTGAGCTAACTTAC
ATTAATTGCGTTGCGCTCACTGCCCGCTTTCCAGTCGGGAAACCTGTCGTGCCAGCTGCATTAATGAATC
GGCCAACGCGCGGGGAGAGGCGGTTTGCGTATTGGGCGCCAGGGTGGTTTTTCTTTTCACCAGTGAGACG
GGCAACAGCTGATTGCCCTTCACCGCCTGGCCCTGAGAGAGTTGCAGCAAGCGGTCCACGCTGGTTTGCC
CCAGCAGGCGAAAATCCTGTTTGATGGTGGTTAACGGCGGGATATAACATGAGCTGTCTTCGGTATCGTC
GTATCCCACTACCGAGATATCCGCACCAACGCGCAGCCCGGACTCGGTAATGGCGCGCATTGCGCCCAGC
GCCATCTGATCGTTGGCAACCAGCATCGCAGTGGGAACGATGCCCTCATTCAGCATTTGCATGGTTTGTT
GAAAACCGGACATGGCACTCCAGTCGCCTTCCCGTTCCGCTATCGGCTGAATTTGATTGCGAGTGAGATA
TTTATGCCAGCCAGCCAGACGCAGACGCGCCGAGACAGAACTTAATGGGCCCGCTAACAGCGCGATTTGC
TGGTGACCCAATGCGACCAGATGCTCCACGCCCAGTCGCGTACCGTCTTCATGGGAGAAAATAATACTGT
TGATGGGTGTCTGGTCAGAGACATCAAGAAATAACGCCGGAACATTAGTGCAGGCAGCTTCCACAGCAAT
GGCATCCTGGTCATCCAGCGGATAGTTAATGATCAGCCCACTGACGCGTTGCGCGAGAAGATTGTGCACC
GCCGCTTTACAGGCTTCGACGCCGCTTCGTTCTACCATCGACACCACCACGCTGGCACCCAGTTGATCGG
CGCGAGATTTAATCGCCGCGACAATTTGCGACGGCGCGTGCAGGGCCAGACTGGAGGTGGCAACGCCAAT
CAGCAACGACTGTTTGCCCGCCAGTTGTTGTGCCACGCGGTTGGGAATGTAATTCAGCTCCGCCATCGCC
GCTTCCACTTTTTCCCGCGTTTTCGCAGAAACGTGGCTGGCCTGGTTCACCACGCGGGAAACGGTCTGAT
AAGAGACACCGGCATACTCTGCGACATCGTATAACGTTACTGGTTTCACATTCACCACCCTGAATTGACT
CTCTTCCGGGCGCTATCATGCCATACCGCGAAAGGTTTTGCACCATTCGATGGTGTCGGCGAGCTCGAAT
TGTGAACCATCACCCT
[91 nt withheld, positions 2248-2338]
G
[124 nt withheld, positions 2340-2463]
CCTGATGCGGTATTTTCTCCTTACGCATCTGTGCGGTATTTCACACCGCATATGGTGCACTCTCAGTACA
ATCTGCTCTGATGCCGCATAGTTAAGCCAGCCCCGACACCCGCCAACACCCGCTGACGCGCCCTGACGGG
CTTGTCTGCTCCCGGCATCCGCTTACAGACAAGCTGTGACCGTCTCCGGGAGCTGCATGTGTCAGAGGTT
TTCACCGTCATCACCGAAACGCGCGAGACGAAAGGGCCTCGTGATACGCCTATTTTTATAGGTTAATGTC
ATGATAATAATGGTTTCTTAGACGTCAGGTGGCACTTTTCGGGGAAATGTGCGCGGAACCCCTATTTGTT
TATTTTTCTAAATACATTCAAATATGTATCCGCTCATGAGACAATAACCCTGATAAATGCTTCAATAATA
TTGAAAAAGGAAGAGTATGAGTATTCAACATTTCCGTGTCGCCCTTATTCCCTTTTTTGCGGCATTTTGC
CTTCCTGTTTTTGCTCACCCAGAAACGCTGGTGAAAGTAAAAGATGCTGAAGATCAGTTGGGTGCACGAG
TGGGTTACATCGAACTGGATCTCAACAGCGGTAAGATCCTTGAGAGTTTTCGCCCCGAAGAACGTTTTCC
AATGATGAGCACTTTTAAAGTTCTGCTATGTGGCGCGGTATTATCCCGTATTGACGCCGGGCAAGAGCAA
CTCGGTCGCCGCATACACTATTCTCAGAATGACTTGGTTGAGTACTCACCAGTCACAGAAAAGCATCTTA
CGGATGGCATGACAGTAAGAGAATTATGCAGTGCTGCCATAACCATGAGTGATAACACTGCGGCCAACTT
ACTTCTGACAACGATCGGAGGACCGAAGGAGCTAACCGCTTTTTTGCACAACATGGGGGATCATGTAACT
CGCCTTGATCGTTGGGAACCGGAGCTGAATGAAGCCATACCAAACGACGAGCGTGACACCACGATGCCTG
TAGCAATGGCAACAACGTTGCGCAAACTATTAACTGGCGAACTACTTACTCTAGCTTCCCGGCAACAATT
AATAGACTGGATGGAGGCGGATAAAGTTGCAGGACCACTTCTGCGCTCGGCCCTTCCGGCTGGCTGGTTT
ATTGCTGATAAATCTGGAGCCGGTGAGCGTGGTTCTCGCGGTATCATTGCAGCACTGGGGCCAGATGGTA
AGCCCTCCCGTATCGTAGTTATCTACACGACGGGGAGTCAGGCAACTATGGATGAACGAAATAGACAGAT
CGCTGAGATAGGTGCCTCACTGATTAAGCATTGGTAACTGTCAGACCAAGTTTACTCATATATACTTTAG
ATTGATTTAAAACTTCATTTTTAATTTAAAAGGATCTAGGTGAAGATCCTTTTTGATAATCTCATGACCA
AAATCCCTTAACGTGAGTTTTCGTTCCACTGAGCGTCAGACCCCGTAGAAAAGATCAAAGGATCTTCTTG
AGATCCTTTTTTTCTGCGCGTAATCTGCTGCTTGCAAACAAAAAAACCACCGCTACCAGCGGTGGTTTGT
TTGCCGGATCAAGAGCTACCAACTCTTTTTCCGAAGGTAACTGGCTTCAGCAGAGCGCAGATACCAAATA
CTGTTCTTCTAGTGTAGCCGTAGTTAGGCCACCACTTCAAGAACTCTGTAGCACCGCCTACATACCTCGC
TCTGCTAATCCTGTTACCAGTGGCTGCTGCCAGTGGCGATAAGTCGTGTCTTACCGGGTTGGACTCAAGA
CGATAGTTACCGGATAAGGCGCAGCGGTCGGGCTGAACGGGGGGTTCGTGCACACAGCCCAGCTTGGAGC
GAACGACCTACACCGAACTGAGATACCTACAGCGTGAGCTATGAGAAAGCGCCACGCTTCCCGAAGGGAG
AAAGGCGGACAGGTATCCGGTAAGCGGCAGGGTCGGAACAGGAGAGCGCACGAGGGAGCTTCCAGGGGGA
AACGCCTGGTATCTTTATAGTCCTGTCGGGTTTCGCCACCTCTGACTTGAGCGTCGATTTTTGTGATGCT
CGTCAGGGGGGCGGAGCCTATGGAAAAACGCCAGCAACGCGGCCTTTTTACGGTTCCTGGCCTTTTGCTG
GCCTTTTGCTCACATGTTCTTTCCTGCGTTATCCCCTGATTCTGTGGATAACCGTATTACCGCCTTTGAG
TGAGCTGATACCGCTCGCCGCAGCCGAACGACCGAGCGCAGCGAGTCAGTGAGCGAGGAAGCGGAAGAGC
GCCCAATACGCAAACCGCCTCTCCCCGCGCGTTGGCCGATTCATTAATGCAGCTGAT
Features (pLannotate 1.2.2; 24 found; start..end, strand, type, name):
      1..19      +  promoter       T7 promoter: promoter for bacteriophage T7 RNA polymerase
     19..43      +  protein_bind   lac operator: The lac repressor binds to the lac operator to inhibit transcription in E. coli. This inhibition can be relieved by adding lactose or isopropyl-β-D-thiogalactopyranoside (IPTG). lac repressor encoded by lacI
     56..78      +  RBS            RBS: efficient ribosome binding site from bacteriophage T7 gene 10 (Olins and Rangwala, 1989)
     92..115     +  CDS            8xHis: 8xHis affinity tag
    131..424     +  CDS            Y099_AFV1Y: Experimental evidence at protein level: Swiss-Prot protein existence level 1. From Acidianus filamentous virus 1 (isolate United States/Yellowstone) (AFV-1).
    434..451     +  CDS            TEV site (fragment): tobacco etch virus (TEV) protease recognition and cleavage site
    477..499     +  CDS            Strep-Tag II (fragment): peptide that binds Strep-Tactin®, an engineered form of streptavidin
    514..532     -  promoter       SP6 promoter: promoter for bacteriophage SP6 RNA polymerase
    547..596     +  CDS            SET1 (fragment): solubility-enhancement tag derived from T7 phage gene 10B
    604..651     +  terminator     T7 terminator: transcription terminator for bacteriophage T7 RNA polymerase
    680..746     +  CDS            lacZα (fragment): LacZα fragment of β-galactosidase; lacZ fragment
    750..971     -  rep_origin     M13 ori (fragment) (sequence partly withheld): M13 bacteriophage origin of replication; arrow indicates direction of (+) strand synthesis
    972..992     -  misc_feature   MCS (fragment): pUC18/19 multiple cloning site
    991..1009    -  promoter       lac UV5 promoter (fragment): E. coli lac promoter with an "up" mutation
   1024..1045    -  protein_bind   CAP binding site: CAP binding activates transcription in the presence of cAMP. E. coli catabolite activator protein
   1058..2140    -  CDS            lacI: lac repressor; lacI; The lac repressor binds to the lac operator to inhibit transcription in E. coli. This inhibition can be relieved by adding lactose or isopropyl-β-D-thiogalactopyranoside (IPTG).
   2141..2218    -  promoter       lacIq promoter: lacI (mutant); In the lacIq allele, a single base change in the promoter boosts expression of the lacI gene about 10-fold.
   2233..2463    -  rep_origin     f1 ori (fragment) (sequence partly withheld): f1 bacteriophage origin of replication; arrow indicates direction of (+) strand synthesis
   2464..2563    -  misc_feature   bom (fragment): basis of mobility region from pBR322
   2665..2700    -  CDS            rop (fragment): Rop protein, which maintains plasmids at low copy number; rop
   2795..2899    +  promoter       AmpR promoter: bla
   2900..3760    +  CDS            AmpR: β-lactamase; bla; confers resistance to ampicillin, carbenicillin, and related antibiotics
   3931..4519    +  rep_origin     ori: high-copy-number ColE1/pMB1/pBR322/pUC origin of replication
   4702..4758    +  CDS            lacI (fragment): lac repressor; lacI; The lac repressor binds to the lac operator to inhibit transcription in E. coli. This inhibition can be relieved by adding lactose or isopropyl-β-D-thiogalactopyranoside (IPTG).
