[The description below was written by a language model from this plasmid's Addgene catalogue record and pLannotate feature annotations shown in this document.]
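Description:
pExp-AFV is an empty bacterial expression backbone derived from pOP2S, designed for producing recombinant proteins in E. coli as cleavable fusions to a small viral carrier protein. It is a 4.76 kb, high-copy plasmid that replicates from a ColE1/pUC-type origin and is selected with ampicillin through the β-lactamase (AmpR) gene. The annotation also picks up short fragments of f1/M13 phage origins, bom, rop, lacZα and a second piece of lacI. These appear to be backbone remnants rather than functional parts.

The expression cassette is driven by a T7 promoter with an adjacent lac operator, followed by the strong T7 gene 10 ribosome binding site. A full-length lacI gene under the lacIq promoter supplies repressor from the plasmid, so transcription stays off until IPTG is added in a host that provides T7 RNA polymerase. The reading frame begins with an 8xHis affinity tag, continues into ORF-99 of Acidianus filamentous virus 1 (AFV) as the fusion partner, and then reaches a TEV protease recognition site. The gene of interest is cloned downstream of this site, between BsaI and either XhoI or HindIII, according to the depositor. A StrepII tag lies after the cloning region and can optionally be fused to the C-terminus, and a T7 terminator closes the unit. An antisense SP6 promoter and a short SET1-like fragment are also annotated in this region.

No insert is present. In use, the fusion can be captured through the His tag, and optionally the StrepII tag, and TEV cleavage then removes the His-AFV portion from the target protein. The record does not state what specific benefit the AFV partner is meant to provide.
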