Addgene plasmid #112560: pExp-AFV
Purpose: (Empty Backbone) Used for expression of protein in E. coli as TEV cleavable N-terminual 8His and AFV (Acidianus Filamentous Virus 1 protein) fusions with optional C-terminal StrepII-tag
Depositing lab: Marko Hyvönen.
Backbone
  Vector backbone: pOP2S
  Vector type: Bacterial Expression
  Tag / fusion protein: 8xHis-AFV (N terminal on backbone); Strep tag (C terminal on backbone)
Growth in bacteria
  Bacterial resistance: Ampicillin, 100 μg/mL
  Growth temperature: 37°C
  Growth strain: DH5alpha
  Copy number: High Copy
Gene/Insert
  Gene/Insert name: None
  Tag / fusion protein: 8xHis-AFV (N terminal on backbone); Strep tag (C terminal on backbone)
Terms and licenses: Academic/Nonprofit Terms; Industry Terms: Not Available to Industry
Depositor comments: Contains N-terminal 8xHis, fusion partner: AFV (Acidianus Filamentous Virus 1 protein ORF-99, UniProtKB: Q70LE8, PMID: 19472363) followed by TEV protease cleavage site, optional C-terminal StrepII-tag. Cloning of GOI between BsaI and XhoI or HindIII
How to cite: pExp-AFV was a gift from Marko Hyvönen (Addgene plasmid # 112560 ; http://n2t.net/addgene:112560 ; RRID:Addgene_112560)
